Addgene plasmid #63360: pFusX3-15
Purpose: Encodes RVD positions 7-9 in TALEN assembly
Depositing lab: Stephen Ekker. Depositing organization: Mayo Foundation for Medical Education and Research. Publication: FusX: A rapid one-step TALE assembly system for genome science. Ma AC, McNulty MS, Tanya PL, Jarryd CM, Martinez-Galvez G, Argue DP, Lee HB, Urban MD, Bullard CE, Blackburn PR, Man TK, Clark KJ, Ekker SC. Hum Gene Ther. 2016 Jun;27(6):451-63. doi: 10.1089/hum.2015.172 PubMed 26854857.
Backbone
  Vector backbone: FusX3
  Backbone size w/o insert (bp): 3015
  Vector type: TALEN
Growth in bacteria
  Bacterial resistance: Spectinomycin, 50 μg/mL
  Growth temperature: 37°C
  Growth strain: DH5alpha
  Copy number: High Copy
Gene/Insert
  Gene/Insert name: NI NG NN (alt name: X3_ATG)
  Species: Synthetic
  Mutation: none
  Cloning method: Restriction Enzyme; 5′ cloning site BsaI (destroyed during cloning); 3′ cloning site BsaI (destroyed during cloning)
  Sequencing primers: 5′ pCR8_F1; 3′ pCR8_R1
Terms and licenses: Academic/Nonprofit Terms; Industry Terms: Not Available to Industry
How to cite: pFusX3-15 was a gift from Stephen Ekker (Addgene plasmid # 63360 ; http://n2t.net/addgene:63360 ; RRID:Addgene_63360)
