[The description below was written by a language model from this plasmid's Addgene catalogue record.]
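Description:
pFusX3-15 is a bacterial library plasmid from the FusX TALE assembly system, a toolkit designed to build custom TAL effector repeat arrays in a single rapid step. It is built on the FusX3 backbone (about 3 kb without insert), is maintained at high copy in standard E. coli cloning strains, and is selected with spectinomycin. The record does not include a feature table, so the origin of replication and other backbone elements are not specified. The use of pCR8-type sequencing primers suggests a pCR8-related backbone, though the record does not say this outright.

The insert is a synthetic, pre-assembled trimer of TALE repeat modules carrying the repeat-variable diresidues NI, NG and NN. Under the standard TALE code these recognise A, T and G respectively, which matches the alternative name X3_ATG. According to the stated purpose, this trimer supplies RVD positions 7 to 9 of the final TALEN repeat array. The trimer was cloned using BsaI, a type IIS enzyme typical of Golden Gate cloning, and both BsaI junction sites were destroyed in the process.

The plasmid contains no expression cassette described in the record and is not itself a functional nuclease construct. Instead, it serves as one member of a library of position-specific trimers. A user chooses the plasmid whose three RVDs match the desired target bases at positions 7 to 9, then combines it with the corresponding plasmids for the other positions and a receiver vector to produce a complete TALEN or other TALE fusion for genome editing.
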