>Addgene plasmid #63360 | pFusX3-15 | depositor partial sequence | sequence record 105238 | pFusX3_ATG
AGTCTTAAGCGTCTCCATGGCCTGACCCCGGACCAAGTGGTGGCTATCGCCAGCAACATTGGCGGCAAGC
AAGCGCTCGAAACGGTGCAGCGGCTGTTGCCGGTGCTGTGCCAGGACCATGGCCTCACACCCGATCAGGT
CGTGGCTATCGCCAGCAACGGTGGCGGCAAGCAAGCGCTCGAAACGGTGCAGCGGCTGTTGCCGGTGCTG
TGCCAGGACCATGGCCTGACCCCGGACCAAGTGGTGGCTATCGCCAGCAACAATGGCGGCAAGCAAGCGC
TCGAAACGGTGCAGCGGCTGTTGCCGGTGCTGTGCCAGGACCATGGCCTGCGAGACGTC
