>Addgene plasmid #63360 | pFusX3-15 | depositor partial sequence | sequence record 105239 | FusX3
CGTCTCCATGGCCTGACCCCGGACCAAGTGGTGGCTATCGAGACCGGCGCCGCTACGGGCGCGTCCCATT
CGCCATTCAGGCTGCGCAACTGTTGGGAAGGGCGATCGGTGCGGGCTCTTCGCTATTACGCCAGCTGGCG
AAAGGGGGATGTGCTGCAAGGCGATTAAGTTGGGAACGCCAGGGTTTTCCCAGTCACGACGTTGTAAAAC
GACGGCCAGTGAGCGCGCGTAATCGACTCACTATAGGGCGAATTGGGTACCGGGCCCCCCCTCGAGGTCC
TCCAGCTTTTGTTCCCTTTAGTGAGGGTTAATTGCGCGCTTGGCGTAATCATGGTCATAGCTGTTTCCTG
TGTGAAATTGTTATCCGCTCACAATTCCACACAACATACGAGCCGGAAGCATAAAGTGTAAAGCCTGGGG
TGCCTAATGAGTGAGCTAACTCACATTAATTGCGTTGCGCTCACTGCCCGCTTTCCACCGGTGGTCTCTG
GCGGCAAGCAAGCGCTCGAAACGGTGCAGCGGCTGTTGCCGGTGCTGTGCCAGGACCATGGCCTGCGAGA
CGTCTAGACCAGCCAGGACAGAAATGCCTCGACTTCGCTGCTACCCAAGGTTGCCGGGTGACGCACACCG
TGGAAACGGATGAAGGCACGAACCCAGTGGACATAAGCCTGTTCGGTTCGTAAGCTGTAATGCAAGTAGC
GTATGCGCTCACGCAACTGGTCCAGAACCTTGACCGAACGCAGCGGTGGTAACGGCGCAGTGGCGGTTTT
CATGGCTTGTTATGACTGTTTTTTTGGGGTACAGTCTATGCCTCGGGCATCCAAGCAGCAAGCGCGTTAC
GCCGTGGGTCGATGTTTGATGTTATGGAGCAGCAACGATGTTACGCAGCAGGGCAGTCGCCCTAAAACAA
AGTTAAACATTATGAGGGAAGCGGTGATCGCCGAAGTATCGACTCAACTATCAGAGGTAGTTGGCGTCAT
CGAGCGCCATCTCGAACCGACGTTGCTGGCCGTACATTTGTACGGCTCCGCAGTGGATGGCGGCCTGAAG
CCACACAGTGATATTGATTTGCTGGTTACGGTGACCGTAAGGCTTGATGAAACAACGCGGCGAGCTTTGA
TCAACGACCTTTTGGAAACTTCGGCTTCCCCTGGAGAGAGCGAGATTCTCCGCGCTGTAGAAGTCACCAT
TGTTGTGCACGACGACATCATTCCGTGGCGTTATCCAGCTAAGCGCGAACTGCAATTTGGAGAATGGCAG
CGCAATGACATTCTTGCAGGTATCTTCGAGCCAGCCACGATCGACATTGATCTGGCTATCTTGCTGACAA
AAGCAAGAGAACATAGCGTTGCCTTGGTAGGTCCAGCGGCGGAGGAACTCTTTGATCCGGTTCCTGAACA
GGATCTATTTGAGGCGCTAAATGAAACCTTAACGCTATGGAACTCGCCGCCCGACTGGGCTGGCGATGAG
CGAAATGTAGTGCTTACGTTGTCCCGCATTTGGTACAGCGCAGTAACCGGCAAAATCGCGCCGAAGGATG
TCGCTGCCGACTGGGCAATGGAGCGCCTGCCGGCCCAGTATCAGCCCGTCATACTTGAAGCTAGACAGGC
TTATCTTGGACAAGAAGAAGATCGCTTGGCCTCGCGCGCAGATCAGTTGGAAGAATTTGTCCACTACGTG
AAAGGCGAGATCACCAAGGTAGTCGGCAAATAACCCTCGAGCCACCCATGACCAAAATCCCTTAACGTGA
GTTACGCGTCGTTCCACTGAGCGTCAGACCCCGTAGAAAAGATCAAAGGATCTTCTTGAGATCCTTTTTT
TCTGCGCGTAATCTGCTGCTTGCAAACAAAAAAACCACCGCTACCAGCGGTGGTTTGTTTGCCGGATCAA
GAGCTACCAACTCTTTTTCCGAAGGTAACTGGCTTCAGCAGAGCGCAGATACCAAATACTGTCCTTCTAG
TGTAGCCGTAGTTAGGCCACCACTTCAAGAACTCTGTAGCACCGCCTACATACCTCGCTCTGCTAATCCT
GTTACCAGTGGCTGCTGCCAGTGGCGATAAGTCGTGTCTTACCGGGTTGGACTCAAGACGATAGTTACCG
GATAAGGCGCAGCGGTCGGGCTGAACGGGGGGTTCGTGCACACAGCCCAGCTTGGAGCGAACGACCTACA
CCGAACTGAGATACCTACAGCGTGAGCATTGAGAAAGCGCCACGCTTCCCGAAGGGAGAAAGGCGGACAG
GTATCCGGTAAGCGGCAGGGTCGGAACAGGAGAGCGCACGAGGGAGCTTCCAGGGGGAAACGCCTGGTAT
CTTTATAGTCCTGTCGGGTTTCGCCACCTCTGACTTGAGCGTCGATTTTTGTGATGCTCGTCAGGGGGGC
GGAGCCTATGGAAAAACGCCAGCAACGCGGCCTTTTTACGGTTCCTGGCCTTTTGCTGGCCTTTTGCTCA
CATGTTCTTTCCTGCGTTATCCCCTGATTCTGTGGATAACCGTATTACCGCCTTTGAGTGAGCTGATACC
GCTCGCCGCAGCCGAACGACCGAGCGCAGCGAGTCAGTGAGCGAGGAAGCGGAAGAGCGCCCAATACGCA
AACCGCCTCTCCCCGCGCGTTGGCCGATTCATTAATGCAGCTGGCACGACAGGTTTCCCGACTGGAAAGC
GGGCAGTGAGCGCAACGCAATTAATACGCGTACCGCTAGCCAGGAAGAGTTTGTAGAAACGCAAAAAGGC
CATCCGTCAGGATGGCCTTCTGCTTAGTTTGATGCCTGGCAGTTTATGGCGGGCGTCCTGCCCGCCACCC
TCCGGGCCGTTGCTTCACAACGTTCAAATCCGCTCCCGGCGGATTTGTCCTACTCAGGAGAGCGTTCACC
GACAAACAACAGATAAAACGAAAGGCCCAGTCTTCCGACTGAGCCTTTCGTTTTATTTGATGCCTGGCAG
TTCCCTACTCTCGCGTTAACGCTAGCATGGATGTTTTCCCAGTCACGACGTTGTAAAACGACGGCCAGTC
TTAAG
