>Addgene plasmid #63360 | pFusX3-15 | addgene partial sequence | sequence record 115028 | pCR8_R1 5'-cgaaccgaacaggcttatgt-3'
TGCGTCACCCGGCAACCTTGGGTAGCAGCGAAGTCGAGGCATTTCTGTCCTGGCTGGTCTAGACGTCTCG
CAGGCCATGGTCCTGGCACAGCACCGGCAACAGCCGCTGCACCGTTTCGAGCGCTTGCTTGCCGCCATTG
TTGCTGGCGATAGCCACCACTTGGTCCGGGGTCAGGCCATGGTCCTGGCACAGCACCGGCAACAGCCGCT
GCACCGTTTCGAGCGCTTGCTTGCCGCCACCGTTGCTGGCGATAGCCACGACCTGATCGGGTGTGAGGCC
ATGGTCCTGGCACAGCACCGGCAACAGCCGCTGCACCGTTTCGAGCGCTTGCTTGCCGCCAATGTTGCTG
GCGATAGCCACCACTTGGTCCGGGGTCAGGCCATGGAGACGCTTAAGACTGGCCGTCGTTTTACAACGTC
GTGACTGGGAAAACATCCATGCTAGCGTTAACGCGAGAGTAGGGAACTGCCAGGCATCAAATAAAACGAA
AGGCTCAGTCGGAAGACTGGGCCTTTCGTTTTATCTGTTGTTTGTCGGTGAACGCTCTCCTGAGTAGGAC
AAATCCGCCGGGAGCGGATTTGAACGTTGTGAAGCAACGGCCCGGAGGGTGGCGGGCAGGACGCCCGCCA
TAAACTGCCAGGCATCAAACTAAGCAGAAGGCCATC
